Addgene plasmid #120008: pMaCTag-29
Purpose: Template for C-terminal PCR tagging of mammalian genes (without selection) with Strep-II
Depositing lab: Michael Knop. Depositing organization: Universitaet Heidelberg. Publication: CRISPR-Cas12a-assisted PCR tagging of mammalian genes. Fueller J, Herbst K, Meurer M, Gubicza K, Kurtulmus B, Knopf JD, Kirrmaier D, Buchmuller BC, Pereira G, Lemberg MK, Knop M. J Cell Biol. 2020 Jun 1;219(6). pii: 151766. doi: 10.1083/jcb.201910210. PubMed 32406907.
Backbone
  Vector backbone: pFA6a
  Backbone size w/o insert (bp): 2412
  Vector type: PCR Template
Growth in bacteria
  Bacterial resistance: Ampicillin, 100 μg/mL
  Growth temperature: 37°C
  Growth strain: DH5alpha
  Copy number: High Copy
Gene/Insert
  Gene/Insert name: Strep-II
  Species: H. sapiens (human)
  Promoter: None
  Tag / fusion protein: Strep-II (C terminal on backbone)
  Cloning method: Restriction Enzyme; 5′ cloning site BamHI (not destroyed); 3′ cloning site SpeI (not destroyed)
  Sequencing primers: 5′ SP6; 3′ AAACCACAACTAGAATGCAGTG
Terms and licenses: Academic/Nonprofit Terms; Industry Terms: Not Available to Industry
Depositor comments: Template plasmid for C-terminal PCR tagging of mammalian genes. For M1 and M2 tagging oligo design please visit www.pcr-tagging.com Please visit https://www.biorxiv.org/content/early/2018/11/20/473876 for BioRxiv preprint
How to cite: pMaCTag-29 was a gift from Michael Knop (Addgene plasmid # 120008 ; http://n2t.net/addgene:120008 ; RRID:Addgene_120008)
