[The description below was written by a language model from this plasmid's Addgene catalogue record and pLannotate feature annotations shown in this document.]
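Description:
pMaCTag-29 is a small (about 2.9 kb) PCR-template plasmid built on the pFA6a backbone. It is used for C-terminal tagging of endogenous mammalian genes with the Strep-II affinity tag in the CRISPR-Cas12a-assisted PCR tagging approach. It is not an expression vector. It is propagated in E. coli as a high-copy plasmid through a ColE1/pUC-type origin and selected with ampicillin through the β-lactamase gene and its own promoter. Short remnants of lacI, rop and the pBR322 bom region are annotated in the backbone and are unlikely to be functional. SP6 and T7 phage promoters flank the cassette and provide convenient sequencing sites.

The cassette sits between the BamHI and SpeI cloning sites. The Strep-II coding segment has no promoter of its own, as expected for a tag meant to be fused in frame to the end of a chromosomal open reading frame. The automated annotation does not call the tag itself, presumably because it is so short; it would fall in the unannotated stretch between the SP6 promoter and the SV40 polyadenylation signal, which terminates the tagged transcript. Downstream lies a human U6 RNA polymerase III promoter flanked by two loxP sites, so Cre recombinase could act on the U6 element after integration. In this method, gene-specific tagging oligos amplify the cassette, adding homology arms and, presumably, a Cas12a crRNA sequence placed after the U6 promoter. The PCR product would then both direct cleavage at the target locus and serve as the repair donor. This version carries no mammalian selection marker, so tagged cells must be identified without drug selection. The two sequence records are the same length and carry the same features, differing only in their start coordinate.
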