Features (pLannotate 1.2.2; 12 found; start..end, strand, type, name):
     97..218     +  polyA_signal   SV40 poly(A) signal: SV40 polyadenylation signal
    225..258     +  protein_bind   loxP: Cre-mediated recombination occurs in the 8-bp core sequence (GCATACAT). Cre recombinase
    265..505     +  promoter       U6 promoter: RNA polymerase III promoter for human U6 snRNA
    515..548     +  protein_bind   loxP: Cre-mediated recombination occurs in the 8-bp core sequence (GCATACAT). Cre recombinase
    586..604     -  promoter       T7 promoter: promoter for bacteriophage T7 RNA polymerase
    626..679     -  CDS            lacI (fragment): lac repressor; lacI; The lac repressor binds to the lac operator to inhibit transcription in E. coli. This inhibition can be relieved by adding lactose or isopropyl-β-D-thiogalactopyranoside (IPTG).
    862..1450    -  rep_origin     ori: high-copy-number ColE1/pMB1/pBR322/pUC origin of replication
   1621..2481    -  CDS            AmpR: β-lactamase; bla; confers resistance to ampicillin, carbenicillin, and related antibiotics
   2482..2586    -  promoter       AmpR promoter: bla
   2681..2716    +  CDS            rop (fragment): Rop protein, which maintains plasmids at low copy number; rop
   2818..2869    +  misc_feature   bom (fragment): basis of mobility region from pBR322
   2932..2       +  promoter       SP6 promoter (across the origin): promoter for bacteriophage SP6 RNA polymerase
>Addgene plasmid #120008 | pMaCTag-29 | depositor full sequence | sequence record 228034 | pMaCTag-29 sequence 2948 bps
GAACGCGGCCGCCAGCTGAAGCTTCGTACGTCAGGTGGAGGAGGTAGTGGCGGAGGCGGATCCTGGAGCC
ACCCCCAGTTCGAGAAGTGAACTAGTAACTTGTTTATTGCAGCTTATAATGGTTACAAATAAAGCAATAG
CATCACAAATTTCACAAATAAAGCATTTTTTTCACTGCATTCTAGTTGTGGTTTGTCCAAACTCATCAAT
GTATCTTAGTCGATATAACTTCGTATAGCATACATTATACGAAGTTATGTCGAGGAGGGCCTATTTCCCA
TGATTCCTTCATATTTGCATATACGATACAAGGCTGTTAGAGAGATAATTGGAATTAATTTGACTGTAAA
CACAAAGATATTAGTACAAAATACGTGACGTAGAAAGTAATAATTTCTTGGGTAGTTTGCAGTTTTAAAA
TTATGTTTTAAAATGGACTATCATATGCTTACCGTAACTTGAAAGTATTTCGATTTCTTGGCTTTATATA
TCTTGTGGAAAGGACGAAACACCGATAACTTCGTATAGCATACATTATACGAAGTTATGGTACCGATGCA
GCTAGCCCGCGGATCTGCCGGTCTCCCTATAGTGAGTCGTATTAATTTCGATAAGCCAGGTTAACCTGCA
TTAATGAATCGGCCAACGCGCGGGGAGAGGCGGTTTGCGTATTGGGCGCTCTTCCGCTTCCTCGCTCACT
GACTCGCTGCGCTCGGTCGTTCGGCTGCGGCGAGCGGTATCAGCTCACTCAAAGGCGGTAATACGGTTAT
CCACAGAATCAGGGGATAACGCAGGAAAGAACATGTGAGCAAAAGGCCAGCAAAAGGCCAGGAACCGTAA
AAAGGCCGCGTTGCTGGCGTTTTTCCATAGGCTCCGCCCCCCTGACGAGCATCACAAAAATCGACGCTCA
AGTCAGAGGTGGCGAAACCCGACAGGACTATAAAGATACCAGGCGTTTCCCCCTGGAAGCTCCCTCGTGC
GCTCTCCTGTTCCGACCCTGCCGCTTACCGGATACCTGTCCGCCTTTCTCCCTTCGGGAAGCGTGGCGCT
TTCTCAATGCTCACGCTGTAGGTATCTCAGTTCGGTGTAGGTCGTTCGCTCCAAGCTGGGCTGTGTGCAC
GAACCCCCCGTTCAGCCCGACCGCTGCGCCTTATCCGGTAACTATCGTCTTGAGTCCAACCCGGTAAGAC
ACGACTTATCGCCACTGGCAGCAGCCACTGGTAACAGGATTAGCAGAGCGAGGTATGTAGGCGGTGCTAC
AGAGTTCTTGAAGTGGTGGCCTAACTACGGCTACACTAGAAGGACAGTATTTGGTATCTGCGCTCTGCTG
AAGCCAGTTACCTTCGGAAAAAGAGTTGGTAGCTCTTGATCCGGCAAACAAACCACCGCTGGTAGCGGTG
GTTTTTTTGTTTGCAAGCAGCAGATTACGCGCAGAAAAAAAGGATCTCAAGAAGATCCTTTGATCTTTTC
TACGGGGTCTGACGCTCAGTGGAACGAAAACTCACGTTAAGGGATTTTGGTCATGAGATTATCAAAAAGG
ATCTTCACCTAGATCCTTTTAAATTAAAAATGAAGTTTTAAATCAATCTAAAGTATATATGAGTAAACTT
GGTCTGACAGTTACCAATGCTTAATCAGTGAGGCACCTATCTCAGCGATCTGTCTATTTCGTTCATCCAT
AGTTGCCTGACTCCCCGTCGTGTAGATAACTACGATACGGGAGGGCTTACCATCTGGCCCCAGTGCTGCA
ATGATACCGCGAGACCCACGCTCACCGGCTCCAGATTTATCAGCAATAAACCAGCCAGCCGGAAGGGCCG
AGCGCAGAAGTGGTCCTGCAACTTTATCCGCCTCCATCCAGTCTATTAATTGTTGCCGGGAAGCTAGAGT
AAGTAGTTCGCCAGTTAATAGTTTGCGCAACGTTGTTGCCATTGCTACAGGCATCGTGGTGTCACGCTCG
TCGTTTGGTATGGCTTCATTCAGCTCCGGTTCCCAACGATCAAGGCGAGTTACATGATCCCCCATGTTGT
GCAAAAAAGCGGTTAGCTCCTTCGGTCCTCCGATCGTTGTCAGAAGTAAGTTGGCCGCAGTGTTATCACT
CATGGTTATGGCAGCACTGCATAATTCTCTTACTGTCATGCCATCCGTAAGATGCTTTTCTGTGACTGGT
GAGTACTCAACCAAGTCATTCTGAGAATAGTGTATGCGGCGACCGAGTTGCTCTTGCCCGGCGTCAATAC
GGGATAATACCGCGCCACATAGCAGAACTTTAAAAGTGCTCATCATTGGAAAACGTTCTTCGGGGCGAAA
ACTCTCAAGGATCTTACCGCTGTTGAGATCCAGTTCGATGTAACCCACTCGTGCACCCAACTGATCTTCA
GCATCTTTTACTTTCACCAGCGTTTCTGGGTGAGCAAAAACAGGAAGGCAAAATGCCGCAAAAAAGGGAA
TAAGGGCGACACGGAAATGTTGAATACTCATACTCTTCCTTTTTCAATATTATTGAAGCATTTATCAGGG
TTATTGTCTCATGAGCGGATACATATTTGAATGTATTTAGAAAAATAAACAAATAGGGGTTCCGCGCACA
TTTCCCCGAAAAGTGCCACCTGACGTCTAAGAAACCATTATTATCATGACATTAACCTATAAAAATAGGC
GTATCACGAGGCCCTTTCGTCTCGCGCGTTTCGGTGATGACGGTGAAAACCTCTGACACATGCAGCTCCC
GGAGACGGTCACAGCTTGTCTGTAAGCGGATGCCGGGAGCAGACAAGCCCGTCAGGGCGCGTCAGCGGGT
GTTGGCGGGTGTCGGGGCTGGCTTAACTATGCGGCATCAGAGCAGATTGTACTGAGAGTGCACCATATGG
ACATATTGTCGTTAGAACGCGGCTACAATTAATACATAACCTTATGTATCATACACATACGATTTAGGTG
ACACTATA
