Features (pLannotate 1.2.2; 12 found; start..end, strand, type, name):
      1..19      +  promoter       SP6 promoter: promoter for bacteriophage SP6 RNA polymerase
    114..235     +  polyA_signal   SV40 poly(A) signal: SV40 polyadenylation signal
    242..275     +  protein_bind   loxP: Cre-mediated recombination occurs in the 8-bp core sequence (GCATACAT). Cre recombinase
    282..522     +  promoter       U6 promoter: RNA polymerase III promoter for human U6 snRNA
    532..565     +  protein_bind   loxP: Cre-mediated recombination occurs in the 8-bp core sequence (GCATACAT). Cre recombinase
    603..621     -  promoter       T7 promoter: promoter for bacteriophage T7 RNA polymerase
    643..696     -  CDS            lacI (fragment): lac repressor; lacI; The lac repressor binds to the lac operator to inhibit transcription in E. coli. This inhibition can be relieved by adding lactose or isopropyl-β-D-thiogalactopyranoside (IPTG).
    879..1467    -  rep_origin     ori: high-copy-number ColE1/pMB1/pBR322/pUC origin of replication
   1638..2498    -  CDS            AmpR: β-lactamase; bla; confers resistance to ampicillin, carbenicillin, and related antibiotics
   2499..2603    -  promoter       AmpR promoter: bla
   2698..2733    +  CDS            rop (fragment): Rop protein, which maintains plasmids at low copy number; rop
   2835..2886    +  misc_feature   bom (fragment): basis of mobility region from pBR322
>Addgene plasmid #120008 | pMaCTag-29 | addgene full sequence | sequence record 232605 | Addgene NGS Result
ATTTAGGTGACACTATAGAACGCGGCCGCCAGCTGAAGCTTCGTACGTCAGGTGGAGGAGGTAGTGGCGG
AGGCGGATCCTGGAGCCACCCCCAGTTCGAGAAGTGAACTAGTAACTTGTTTATTGCAGCTTATAATGGT
TACAAATAAAGCAATAGCATCACAAATTTCACAAATAAAGCATTTTTTTCACTGCATTCTAGTTGTGGTT
TGTCCAAACTCATCAATGTATCTTAGTCGATATAACTTCGTATAGCATACATTATACGAAGTTATGTCGA
GGAGGGCCTATTTCCCATGATTCCTTCATATTTGCATATACGATACAAGGCTGTTAGAGAGATAATTGGA
ATTAATTTGACTGTAAACACAAAGATATTAGTACAAAATACGTGACGTAGAAAGTAATAATTTCTTGGGT
AGTTTGCAGTTTTAAAATTATGTTTTAAAATGGACTATCATATGCTTACCGTAACTTGAAAGTATTTCGA
TTTCTTGGCTTTATATATCTTGTGGAAAGGACGAAACACCGATAACTTCGTATAGCATACATTATACGAA
GTTATGGTACCGATGCAGCTAGCCCGCGGATCTGCCGGTCTCCCTATAGTGAGTCGTATTAATTTCGATA
AGCCAGGTTAACCTGCATTAATGAATCGGCCAACGCGCGGGGAGAGGCGGTTTGCGTATTGGGCGCTCTT
CCGCTTCCTCGCTCACTGACTCGCTGCGCTCGGTCGTTCGGCTGCGGCGAGCGGTATCAGCTCACTCAAA
GGCGGTAATACGGTTATCCACAGAATCAGGGGATAACGCAGGAAAGAACATGTGAGCAAAAGGCCAGCAA
AAGGCCAGGAACCGTAAAAAGGCCGCGTTGCTGGCGTTTTTCCATAGGCTCCGCCCCCCTGACGAGCATC
ACAAAAATCGACGCTCAAGTCAGAGGTGGCGAAACCCGACAGGACTATAAAGATACCAGGCGTTTCCCCC
TGGAAGCTCCCTCGTGCGCTCTCCTGTTCCGACCCTGCCGCTTACCGGATACCTGTCCGCCTTTCTCCCT
TCGGGAAGCGTGGCGCTTTCTCATAGCTCACGCTGTAGGTATCTCAGTTCGGTGTAGGTCGTTCGCTCCA
AGCTGGGCTGTGTGCACGAACCCCCCGTTCAGCCCGACCGCTGCGCCTTATCCGGTAACTATCGTCTTGA
GTCCAACCCGGTAAGACACGACTTATCGCCACTGGCAGCAGCCACTGGTAACAGGATTAGCAGAGCGAGG
TATGTAGGCGGTGCTACAGAGTTCTTGAAGTGGTGGCCTAACTACGGCTACACTAGAAGAACAGTATTTG
GTATCTGCGCTCTGCTGAAGCCAGTTACCTTCGGAAAAAGAGTTGGTAGCTCTTGATCCGGCAAACAAAC
CACCGCTGGTAGCGGTGGTTTTTTTGTTTGCAAGCAGCAGATTACGCGCAGAAAAAAAGGATCTCAAGAA
GATCCTTTGATCTTTTCTACGGGGTCTGACGCTCAGTGGAACGAAAACTCACGTTAAGGGATTTTGGTCA
TGAGATTATCAAAAAGGATCTTCACCTAGATCCTTTTAAATTAAAAATGAAGTTTTAAATCAATCTAAAG
TATATATGAGTAAACTTGGTCTGACAGTTACCAATGCTTAATCAGTGAGGCACCTATCTCAGCGATCTGT
CTATTTCGTTCATCCATAGTTGCCTGACTCCCCGTCGTGTAGATAACTACGATACGGGAGGGCTTACCAT
CTGGCCCCAGTGCTGCAATGATACCGCGAGACCCACGCTCACCGGCTCCAGATTTATCAGCAATAAACCA
GCCAGCCGGAAGGGCCGAGCGCAGAAGTGGTCCTGCAACTTTATCCGCCTCCATCCAGTCTATTAATTGT
TGCCGGGAAGCTAGAGTAAGTAGTTCGCCAGTTAATAGTTTGCGCAACGTTGTTGCCATTGCTACAGGCA
TCGTGGTGTCACGCTCGTCGTTTGGTATGGCTTCATTCAGCTCCGGTTCCCAACGATCAAGGCGAGTTAC
ATGATCCCCCATGTTGTGCAAAAAAGCGGTTAGCTCCTTCGGTCCTCCGATCGTTGTCAGAAGTAAGTTG
GCCGCAGTGTTATCACTCATGGTTATGGCAGCACTGCATAATTCTCTTACTGTCATGCCATCCGTAAGAT
GCTTTTCTGTGACTGGTGAGTACTCAACCAAGTCATTCTGAGAATAGTGTATGCGGCGACCGAGTTGCTC
TTGCCCGGCGTCAATACGGGATAATACCGCGCCACATAGCAGAACTTTAAAAGTGCTCATCATTGGAAAA
CGTTCTTCGGGGCGAAAACTCTCAAGGATCTTACCGCTGTTGAGATCCAGTTCGATGTAACCCACTCGTG
CACCCAACTGATCTTCAGCATCTTTTACTTTCACCAGCGTTTCTGGGTGAGCAAAAACAGGAAGGCAAAA
TGCCGCAAAAAAGGGAATAAGGGCGACACGGAAATGTTGAATACTCATACTCTTCCTTTTTCAATATTAT
TGAAGCATTTATCAGGGTTATTGTCTCATGAGCGGATACATATTTGAATGTATTTAGAAAAATAAACAAA
TAGGGGTTCCGCGCACATTTCCCCGAAAAGTGCCACCTGACGTCTAAGAAACCATTATTATCATGACATT
AACCTATAAAAATAGGCGTATCACGAGGCCCTTTCGTCTCGCGCGTTTCGGTGATGACGGTGAAAACCTC
TGACACATGCAGCTCCCGGAGACGGTCACAGCTTGTCTGTAAGCGGATGCCGGGAGCAGACAAGCCCGTC
AGGGCGCGTCAGCGGGTGTTGGCGGGTGTCGGGGCTGGCTTAACTATGCGGCATCAGAGCAGATTGTACT
GAGAGTGCACCATATGGACATATTGTCGTTAGAACGCGGCTACAATTAATACATAACCTTATGTATCATA
CACATACG
